>Addgene plasmid #14320 | pAG424GPD-EGFP-ccdB | depositor full sequence | sequence record 7983 | Author sequence
GACGAAAGGGCCTCGTGATACGCCTATTTTTATAGGTTAATGTCATGATAATAATGGTTTCTTAATATGA
TCCAATATCAAAGGAAATGATAGCATTGAAGGATGAGACTAATCCAATTGAGGAGTGGCAGCATATAGAA
CAGCTAAAGGGTAGTGCTGAAGGAAGCATACGATACCCCGCATGGAATGGGATAATATCACAGGAGGTAC
TAGACTACCTTTCATCCTACATAAATAGACGCATATAAGTACGCATTTAAGCATAAACACGCACTATGCC
GTTCTTCTCATGTATATATATATACAGGCAACACGCAGATATAGGTGCGACGTGAACAGTGAGCTGTATG
TGCGCAGCTCGCGTTGCATTTTCGGAAGCGCTCGTTTTCGGAAACGCTTTGAAGTTCCTATTCCGAAGTT
CCTATTCTCTAGAAAGTATAGGAACTTCAGAGCGCTTTTGAAAACCAAAAGCGCTCTGAAGACGCACTTT
CAAAAAACCAAAAACGCACCGGACTGTAACGAGCTACTAAAATATTGCGAATACCGCTTCCACAAACATT
GCTCAAAAGTATCTCTTTGCTATATATCTCTGTGCTATATCCCTATATAACCTACCCATCCACCTTTCGC
TCCTTGAACTTGCATCTAAACTCGACCTCTACATTTTTTATGTTTATCTCTAGTATTACTCTTTAGACAA
AAAAATTGTAGTAAGAACTATTCATAGAGTGAATCGAAAACAATACGAAAATGTAAACATTTCCTATACG
TAGTATATAGAGACAAAATAGAAGAAACCGTTCATAATTTTCTGACCAATGAAGAATCATCAACGCTATC
ACTTTCTGTTCACAAAGTATGCGCAATCCACATCGGTATAGAATATAATCGGGGATGCCTTTATCTTGAA
AAAATGCACCCGCAGCTTCGCTAGTAATCAGTAAACGCGGGAAGTGGAGTCAGGCTTTTTTTATGGAAGA
GAAAATAGACACCAAAGTAGCCTTCTTCTAACCTTAACGGACCTACAGTGCAAAAAGTTATCAAGAGACT
GCATTATAGAGCGCACAAAGGAGAAAAAAAGTAATCTAAGATGCTTTGTTAGAAAAATAGCGCTCTCGGG
ATGCATTTTTGTAGAACAAAAAAGAAGTATAGATTCTTTGTTGGTAAAATAGCGCTCTCGCGTTGCATTT
CTGTTCTGTAAAAATGCAGCTCAGATTCTTTGTTTGAAAAATTAGCGCTCTCGCGTTGCATTTTTGTTTT
ACAAAAATGAAGCACAGATTCTTCGTTGGTAAAATAGCGCTTTCGCGTTGCATTTCTGTTCTGTAAAAAT
GCAGCTCAGATTCTTTGTTTGAAAAATTAGCGCTCTCGCGTTGCATTTTTGTTCTACAAAATGAAGCACA
GATGCTTCGTTCAGGTGGCACTTTTCGGGGAAATGTGCGCGGAACCCCTATTTGTTTATTTTTCTAAATA
CATTCAAATATGTATCCGCTCATGAGACAATAACCCTGATAAATGCTTCAATAATATTGAAAAAGGAAGA
GTATGAGTATTCAACATTTCCGTGTCGCCCTTATTCCCTTTTTTGCGGCATTTTGCCTTCCTGTTTTTGC
TCACCCAGAAACGCTGGTGAAAGTAAAAGATGCTGAAGATCAGTTGGGTGCACGAGTGGGTTACATCGAA
CTGGATCTCAACAGCGGTAAGATCCTTGAGAGTTTTCGCCCCGAAGAACGTTTTCCAATGATGAGCACTT
TTAAAGTTCTGCTATGTGGCGCGGTATTATCCCGTATTGACGCCGGGCAAGAGCAACTCGGTCGCCGCAT
ACACTATTCTCAGAATGACTTGGTTGAGTACTCACCAGTCACAGAAAAGCATCTTACGGATGGCATGACA
GTAAGAGAATTATGCAGTGCTGCCATAACCATGAGTGATAACACTGCGGCCAACTTACTTCTGACAACGA
TCGGAGGACCGAAGGAGCTAACCGCTTTTTTGCACAACATGGGGGATCATGTAACTCGCCTTGATCGTTG
GGAACCGGAGCTGAATGAAGCCATACCAAACGACGAGCGTGACACCACGATGCCTGTAGCAATGGCAACA
ACGTTGCGCAAACTATTAACTGGCGAACTACTTACTCTAGCTTCCCGGCAACAATTAATAGACTGGATGG
AGGCGGATAAAGTTGCAGGACCACTTCTGCGCTCGGCCCTTCCGGCTGGCTGGTTTATTGCTGATAAATC
TGGAGCCGGTGAGCGTGGGTCTCGCGGTATCATTGCAGCACTGGGGCCAGATGGTAAGCCCTCCCGTATC
GTAGTTATCTACACGACGGGGAGTCAGGCAACTATGGATGAACGAAATAGACAGATCGCTGAGATAGGTG
CCTCACTGATTAAGCATTGGTAACTGTCAGACCAAGTTTACTCATATATACTTTAGATTGATTTAAAACT
TCATTTTTAATTTAAAAGGATCTAGGTGAAGATCCTTTTTGATAATCTCATGACCAAAATCCCTTAACGT
GAGTTTTCGTTCCACTGAGCGTCAGACCCCGTAGAAAAGATCAAAGGATCTTCTTGAGATCCTTTTTTTC
TGCGCGTAATCTGCTGCTTGCAAACAAAAAAACCACCGCTACCAGCGGTGGTTTGTTTGCCGGATCAAGA
GCTACCAACTCTTTTTCCGAAGGTAACTGGCTTCAGCAGAGCGCAGATACCAAATACTGTCCTTCTAGTG
TAGCCGTAGTTAGGCCACCACTTCAAGAACTCTGTAGCACCGCCTACATACCTCGCTCTGCTAATCCTGT
TACCAGTGGCTGCTGCCAGTGGCGATAAGTCGTGTCTTACCGGGTTGGACTCAAGACGATAGTTACCGGA
TAAGGCGCAGCGGTCGGGCTGAACGGGGGGTTCGTGCACACAGCCCAGCTTGGAGCGAACGACCTACACC
GAACTGAGATACCTACAGCGTGAGCTATGAGAAAGCGCCACGCTTCCCGAAGGGAGAAAGGCGGACAGGT
ATCCGGTAAGCGGCAGGGTCGGAACAGGAGAGCGCACGAGGGAGCTTCCAGGGGGAAACGCCTGGTATCT
TTATAGTCCTGTCGGGTTTCGCCACCTCTGACTTGAGCGTCGATTTTTGTGATGCTCGTCAGGGGGGCGG
AGCCTATGGAAAAACGCCAGCAACGCGGCCTTTTTACGGTTCCTGGCCTTTTGCTGGCCTTTTGCTCACA
TGTTCTTTCCTGCGTTATCCCCTGATTCTGTGGATAACCGTATTACCGCCTTTGAGTGAGCTGATACCGC
TCGCCGCAGCCGAACGACCGAGCGCAGCGAGTCAGTGAGCGAGGAAGCGGAAGAGCGCCCAATACGCAAA
CCGCCTCTCCCCGCGCGTTGGCCGATTCATTAATGCAGCTGGCACGACAGGTTTCCCGACTGGAAAGCGG
GCAGTGAGCGCAACGCAATTAATGTGAGTTACCTCACTCATTAGGCACCCCAGGCTTTACACTTTATGCT
TCCGGCTCCTATGTTGTGTGGAATTGTGAGCGGATAACAATTTCACACAGGAAACAGCTATGACCATGAT
TACGCCAAGCGCGCAATTAACCCTCACTAAAGGGAACAAAAGCTGGAGCTCTTCGAGTTTATCATTATCA
ATACTCGCCATTTCAAAGAATACGTAAATAATTAATAGTAGTGATTTTCCTAACTTTATTTAGTCAAAAA
ATTAGCCTTTTAATTCTGCTGTAACCCGTACATGCCCAAAATAGGGGGCGGGTTACACAGAATATATAAC
ACCGAAGGTGCCTGGGTGAACAGGTTTATTCCTGGCATCCACTAAATATAATGGAGCCCGCTTTTTAAGC
TGGCATCCAGAAAAAAAAAGAATCCCAGCACCAAAATATTGTTTTCTTCACCAACCATCAGTTCATAGGT
CCATTCTCTTAGCGCAACTACAGAGAACAGGGGCACAAACAGGCAAAAAACGGGCACAACCTCAATGGAG
TGATGCAACCTGCCTGGAGTAAATGATGACACAAGGCAATTGACCCACGCATGTATCTATCTCATTTTCT
TACACCTTCTATTACCTTCTGCTCTCTCTGATTTGGAAAAAGCTGAAAAAAAAGGTTGAAACCAGTTCCC
TGAAATTATTCCCCTACTTGACTAATAAGTATATAAAGACGGTAGGTATTGATTGTAATTCTGTAAATCT
ATTTCTTAAACTTCTTAAATTCTACTTTTATAGTTAGTCTTTTTTTTAGTTTTAAAACACCAGAACTTAG
TTTCGACGGATTCTAGAACTAGTGGATCCCCCGGGACAAAATGGTGAGCAAGGGCGAGGAGCTGTTCACC
GGGGTGGTGCCCATCCTGGTCGAGCTGGACGGCGACGTAAACGGCCACAAGTTCAGCGTGTCCGGCGAGG
GCGAGGGCGATGCCACCTACGGCAAGCTGACCCTGAAGTTCATCTGCACCACCGGCAAGCTGCCCGTGCC
CTGGCCCACCCTCGTGACCACCCTGACCTACGGCGTGCAGTGCTTCAGCCGCTACCCCGACCACATGAAG
CAGCACGACTTCTTCAAGTCCGCCATGCCCGAAGGCTACGTCCAGGAGCGCACCATCTTCTTCAAGGACG
ACGGCAACTACAAGACCCGCGCCGAGGTGAAGTTCGAGGGCGACACCCTGGTGAACCGCATCGAGCTGAA
GGGCATCGACTTCAAGGAGGACGGCAACATCCTGGGGCACAAGCTGGAGTACAACTACAACAGCCACAAC
GTCTATATCATGGCCGACAAGCAGAAGAACGGCATCAAGGTGAACTTCAAGATCCGCCACAACATCGAGG
ACGGCAGCGTGCAGCTCGCCGACCACTACCAGCAGAACACCCCCATCGGCGACGGCCCCGTGCTGCTGCC
CGACAACCACTACCTGAGCACCCAGTCCGCCCTGAGCAAAGACCCCAACGAGAAGCGCGATCACATGGTC
CTGCTGGAGTTCGTGACCGCCGCCGGGATCACTCTCGGCATGGACGAGCTGTACAAGGGTGGACCAGGTG
GTGGACATCAAACAAGTTTGTACAAAAAAGCTGAACGAGAAACGTAAAATGATATAAATATCAATATATT
AAATTAGATTTTGCATAAAAAACAGACTACATAATACTGTAAAACACAACATATCCAGTCACTATGGCGG
CCGCATTAGGCACCCCAGGCTTTACACTTTATGCTTCCGGCTCGTATAATGTGTGGATTTTGAGTTAGGA
TCCGTCGAGATTTTCAGGAGCTAAGGAAGCTAAAATGGAGAAAAAAATCACTGGATATACCACCGTTGAT
ATATCCCAATGGCATCGTAAAGAACATTTTGAGGCATTTCAGTCAGTTGCTCAATGTACCTATAACCAGA
CCGTTCAGCTGGATATTACGGCCTTTTTAAAGACCGTAAAGAAAAATAAGCACAAGTTTTATCCGGCCTT
TATTCACATTCTTGCCCGCCTGATGAATGCTCATCCGGAATTCCGTATGGCAATGAAAGACGGTGAGCTG
GTGATATGGGATAGTGTTCACCCTTGTTACACCGTTTTCCATGAGCAAACTGAAACGTTTTCATCGCTCT
GGAGTGAATACCACGACGATTTCCGGCAGTTTCTACACATATATTCGCAAGATGTGGCGTGTTACGGTGA
AAACCTGGCCTATTTCCCTAAAGGGTTTATTGAGAATATGTTTTTCGTCTCAGCCAATCCCTGGGTGAGT
TTCACCAGTTTTGATTTAAACGTGGCCAATATGGACAACTTCTTCGCCCCCGTTTTCACCATGGGCAAAT
ATTATACGCAAGGCGACAAGGTGCTGATGCCGCTGGCGATTCAGGTTCATCATGCCGTCTGTGATGGCTT
CCATGTCGGCAGAATGCTTAATGAATTACAACAGTACTGCGATGAGTGGCAGGGCGGGGCGTAAACGCCG
CGTGGATCCGGCTTACTAAAAGCCAGATAACAGTATGCGTATTTGCGCGCTGATTTTTGCGGTATAAGAA
TATATACTGATATGTATACCCGAAGTATGTCAAAAAGAGGTATGCTATGAAGCAGCGTATTACAGTGACA
GTTGACAGCGACAGCTATCAGTTGCTCAAGGCATATATGATGTCAATATCTCCGGTCTGGTAAGCACAAC
CATGCAGAATGAAGCCCGTCGTCTGCGTGCCGAACGCTGGAAAGCGGAAAATCAGGAAGGGATGGCTGAG
GTCGCCCGGTTTATTGAAATGAACGGCTCTTTTGCTGACGAGAACAGGGGCTGGTGAAATGCAGTTTAAG
GTTTACACCTATAAAAGAGAGAGCCGTTATCGTCTGTTTGTGGATGTACAGAGTGATATTATTGACACGC
CCGGGCGACGGATGGTGATCCCCCTGGCCAGTGCACGTCTGCTGTCAGATAAAGTCTCCCGTGAACTTTA
CCCGGTGGTGCATATCGGGGATGAAAGCTGGCGCATGATGACCACCGATATGGCCAGTGTGCCGGTCTCC
GTTATCGGGGAAGAAGTGGCTGATCTCAGCCACCGCGAAAATGACATCAAAAACGCCATTAACCTGATGT
TCTGGGGAATATAAATGTCAGGCTCCCTTATACACAGCCAGTCTGCAGGTCGACCATAGTGACTGGATAT
GTTGTGTTTTACAGTATTATGTAGTCTGTTTTTTATGCAAAATCTAATTTAATATATTGATATTTATATC
ATTTTACGTTTCTCGTTCAGCTTTCTTGTACAAAGTGGTTCGATGTCATGTAATTAGTTATGTCACGCTT
ACATTCACGCCCTCCCCCCACATCCGCTCTAACCGAAAAGGAAGGAGTTAGACAACCTGAAGTCTAGGTC
CCTATTTATTTTTTTATAGTTATGTTAGTATTAAGAACGTTATTTATATTTCAAATTTTTCTTTTTTTTC
TGTACAGACGCGTGTACGCATGTAACATTATACTGAAAACCTTGCTTGAGAAGGTTTTGGGACGCTCGAA
GGCTTTAATTTGCGGCCGGTACCCAATTCGCCCTATAGTGAGTCGTATTACGCGCGCTCACTGGCCGTCG
TTTTACAACGTCGTGACTGGGAAAACCCTGGCGTTACCCAACTTAATCGCCTTGCAGCACATCCCCCTTT
CGCCAGCTGGCGTAATAGCGAAGAGGCCCGCACCGATCGCCCTTCCCAACAGTTGCGCAGCCTGAATGGC
GAATGGCGCG
[124 nt withheld, positions 7221-7344]
C
[91 nt withheld, positions 7346-7436]
A
[49 nt withheld, positions 7438-7486]
CCTTTGACGTTGGAGTCCACGTTCTTT
[37 nt withheld, positions 7514-7550]
ACCCTATCTCGGTCTATTCTTTTGATTTATAAGGGATTTTGCCGATTTCGGCCTATTGGTTAAAAAATGA
GCTGATTTAACAAAAATTTAACGCGAATTTTAACAAAATATTAACGTTTACAATTTCCTGATGCGGTATT
TTCTCCTTACGCATCTGTGCGGTATTTCACACCGCATAGGCAAGTGCACAAACAATACTTAAATAAATAC
TACTCAGTAATAACCTATTTCTTAGCATTTTTGACGAAATTTGCTATTTTGTTAGAGTCTTTTACACCAT
TTGTCTCCACACCTCCGCTTACATCAACACCAATAACGCCATTTAATCTAAGCGCATCACCAACATTTTC
TGGCGTCAGTCCACCAGCTAACATAAAATGTAAGCTTTCGGGGCTCTCTTGCCTTCCAACCCAGTCAGAA
ATCGAGTTCCAATCCAAAAGTTCACCTGTCCCACCTGCTTCTGAATCAAACAAGGGAATAAACGAATGAG
GTTTCTGTGAAGCTGCACTGAGTAGTATGTTGCAGTCTTTTGGAAATACGAGTCTTTTAATAACTGGCAA
ACCGAGGAACTCTTGGTATTCTTGCCACGACTCATCTCCATGCAGTTGGACGATATCAATGCCGTAATCA
TTGACCAGAGCCAAAACATCCTCCTTAGGTTGATTACGAAACACGCCAACCAAGTATTTCGGAGTGCCTG
AACTATTTTTATATGCTTTTACAAGACTTGAAATTTTCCTTGCAATAACCGGGTCAATTGTTCTCTTTCT
ATTGGGCACACATATAATACCCAGCAAGTCAGCATCGGAATCTAGAGCACATTCTGCGGCCTCTGTGCTC
TGCAAGCCGCAAACTTTCACCAATGGACCAGAACTACCTGTGAAATTAATAACAGACATACTCCAAGCTG
CCTTTGTGTGCTTAATCACGTATACTCACGTGCTCAATAGTCACCAATGCCCTCCCTCTTGGCCCTCTCC
TTTTCTTTTTTCGACCGAATTAATTCTTAATCGGCAAAAAAAGAAAAGCTCCGGATCAAGATTGTACGTA
AGGTGACAAGCTATTTTTCAATAAAGAATATCTTCCACTACTGCCATCTGGCGTCATAACTGCAAAGTAC
ACATATATTACGATGCTGTCTATTAAATGCTTCCTATATTATATATATAGTAATGTCGTTTATGGTGCAC
TCTCAGTACAATCTGCTCTGATGCCGCATAGTTAAGCCAGCCCCGACACCCGCCAACACCCGCTGACGCG
CCCTGACGGGCTTGTCTGCTCCCGGCATCCGCTTACAGACAAGCTGTGACCGTCTCCGGGAGCTGCATGT
GTCAGAGGTTTTCACCGTCATCACCGAAACGCGCGA
Features (pLannotate 1.2.2; 28 found; start..end, strand, type, name):
     69..1411    +  rep_origin     2μ ori: yeast 2μ plasmid origin of replication
   1438..1542    +  promoter       AmpR promoter: bla
   1543..2403    +  CDS            AmpR: β-lactamase; bla; confers resistance to ampicillin, carbenicillin, and related antibiotics
   2574..3162    +  rep_origin     ori: high-copy-number ColE1/pMB1/pBR322/pUC origin of replication
   3345..3437    +  CDS            lacI (fragment): lac repressor; lacI; The lac repressor binds to the lac operator to inhibit transcription in E. coli. This inhibition can be relieved by adding lactose or isopropyl-β-D-thiogalactopyranoside (IPTG).
   3450..3471    +  protein_bind   CAP binding site: CAP binding activates transcription in the presence of cAMP. E. coli catabolite activator protein
   3486..3516    +  promoter       lac promoter: promoter for the E. coli lac operon
   3524..3540    +  protein_bind   lac operator: The lac repressor binds to the lac operator to inhibit transcription in E. coli. This inhibition can be relieved by adding lactose or isopropyl-β-D-thiogalactopyranoside (IPTG). lac repressor encoded by lacI
   3585..3603    +  promoter       T3 promoter: promoter for bacteriophage T3 RNA polymerase
   3632..4276    +  promoter       GAP promoter: S. cerevisiae TDH3; promoter for glyceraldehyde-3-phosphate dehydrogenase
   4282..4305    +  misc_feature   MCS (fragment): pBluescript multiple cloning site
   4311..5027    +  CDS            EGFP: EGFP is a basic (constitutively fluorescent) green fluorescent protein published in 1996, derived from Aequorea victoria. It is reported to be a rapidly-maturing weak dimer with moderate acid sensitivity.
   5052..5176    +  protein_bind   attR1: mutant version of attR; recombination site for the Gateway® LR reaction LR Clonase™
   5201..5231    +  promoter       lac UV5 promoter: E. coli lac promoter with an "up" mutation
   5255..5284    +  promoter       cat promoter (fragment): promoter of the E. coli cat gene encoding chloramphenicol acetyltransferase
   5285..5944    +  CDS            CmR: chloramphenicol acetyltransferase; cat; confers resistance to chloramphenicol
   6126..6284    +  CDS            ccdA (fragment): CCDA_ECO57 - Also known as H, letA. Experimental evidence at protein level: Swiss-Prot protein existence level 1. Antitoxin component of a type II toxin-antitoxin (TA) system which inhibits the post-segregational killing (PSK) of plasmid-free cells, also referred to as a plasmid addiction system. Binds to and blocks the activity of CcdB; will also remove bound CcdB protein from the CcdB-GyrA complex by forming a CcdA-CcdB complex, a process termed rejuvenation. Functions as a transcriptional corepressor for the ccdAB operon, repression also requires CcdB (By similarity). From Escherichia coli
   6289..6591    +  CDS            ccdB: CCDB_ECOLI - Also known as G, letB, letD. Experimental evidence at protein level: Swiss-Prot protein existence level 1. Toxic component of a type II toxin-antitoxin (TA) system, functioning in plasmid maintainence. Responsible for the post- segregational killing (PSK) of plasmid-free cells, also referred to as a plasmid addiction system. Half-life of over 2 hours. Cell killing by CcdB is accompanied by filamentation, defects in chromosome and plasmid segregation, defects in cell division, formation of anucleate cells, decreased DNA synthesis and plasmid loss. Interferes with the activity of DN
   6635..6759    -  protein_bind   attR2: mutant version of attR; recombination site for the Gateway® LR reaction LR Clonase™
   6766..7013    +  terminator     CYC1 terminator: S. cerevisiae CYC1; transcription terminator for CYC1
   7032..7050    -  promoter       T7 promoter: promoter for bacteriophage T7 RNA polymerase
   7058..7213    +  CDS            lacZα (fragment): LacZα fragment of β-galactosidase; lacZ fragment
   7221..7676    +  rep_origin     f1 ori (sequence partly withheld): f1 bacteriophage origin of replication; arrow indicates direction of (+) strand synthesis
   7677..7728    -  misc_feature   bom (fragment): basis of mobility region from pBR322
   7775..8449    -  CDS            TRP1: phosphoribosylanthranilate isomerase, required for tryptophan biosynthesis; S. cerevisiae TRP1; yeast auxotrophic marker
   8450..8730    -  promoter       TRP1 promoter: S. cerevisiae TRP1
   8731..8780    -  misc_feature   bom (fragment): basis of mobility region from pBR322
   8882..1       -  CDS            rop (fragment) (across the origin): Rop protein, which maintains plasmids at low copy number; rop
