[The description below was written by a language model from this plasmid's Addgene catalogue record and pLannotate feature annotations shown in this document.]
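Description:
pAG424GPD-EGFP-ccdB is an empty Gateway destination vector for protein expression in Saccharomyces cerevisiae, built on the pRS424 backbone and belonging to a suite of yeast Gateway vectors designed for high-throughput genetic analysis. It is an episomal shuttle plasmid of about 8.9 kb. A yeast 2μ origin supports multicopy maintenance in yeast, with selection through the TRP1 auxotrophic marker driven by its own promoter. In E. coli, a high-copy ColE1/pUC-type origin and the ampicillin resistance gene (bla) provide replication and selection. An f1 origin and remnants of the pBluescript-derived cloning region (lac promoter/operator, lacZα fragment, T3 and T7 promoters) are also annotated.

The expression cassette uses the constitutive GPD (TDH3/GAP) promoter to drive an EGFP coding sequence, followed by the Gateway cassette and the CYC1 transcription terminator. The cassette is bounded by attR1 and attR2 and contains a chloramphenicol resistance gene and the ccdB toxin gene. In an LR Clonase reaction with an entry clone, the region between the att sites is exchanged for the gene of interest, which is then expressed as a fusion carrying EGFP at its N terminus. Because CcdB poisons DNA gyrase in ordinary E. coli strains, unrecombined vector is counter-selected after the reaction, and the empty plasmid itself must be propagated in a ccdB-tolerant strain, where chloramphenicol plus ampicillin maintains the intact cassette. The vector carries no insert as deposited. It is typically used for constitutive expression of EGFP-tagged proteins in yeast, for example to follow localisation or abundance by fluorescence. The depositor notes that the full sequence is a reference and may not match the physical plasmid exactly.
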