Addgene plasmid #14320: pAG424GPD-EGFP-ccdB
Purpose: (Empty Backbone)
Depositing lab: Susan Lindquist. Depositing organization: Whitehead Institute for Biomedical Research. Publication: A suite of Gateway cloning vectors for high-throughput genetic analysis in Saccharomyces cerevisiae. Alberti S, Gitler AD, Lindquist S. Yeast. 2007 Oct . 24(10):913-9. 10.1002/yea.1502 PubMed 17583893.
Backbone
  Vector backbone: pRS424
  Vector type: Yeast Expression ; Gateway Destination
  Selectable markers: TRP1
Growth in bacteria
  Bacterial resistance: Chloramphenicol and Ampicillin, 25 & 100 μg/mL
  Growth temperature: 37°C
  Growth strain: ccdB Survival
  Growth instructions: DB3.1, ccdB Survival
  Copy number: Unknown
Gene/Insert
  Gene/Insert name: None
  Tag / fusion protein: EGFP (N terminal on backbone)
  Cloning method: Gateway Cloning
  Sequencing primers: 5′ EGFP-C
Terms and licenses: Academic/Nonprofit Terms; Industry Terms: Not Available to Industry
Depositor comments: Type of plasmid: 2-micron. This plasmid contains the Gateway technology from Invitrogen; Invitrogen requires purchasing of Gateway Clonase for carrying out the Gateway recombinational cloning reaction http://www.invitrogen.com Please note that the full plasmid sequence is provided as a reference only, and may not match the exact sequence of the plasmid.
How to cite: pAG424GPD-EGFP-ccdB was a gift from Susan Lindquist (Addgene plasmid # 14320 ; http://n2t.net/addgene:14320 ; RRID:Addgene_14320)
