>Addgene plasmid #14320 | pAG424GPD-EGFP-ccdB | addgene partial sequence | sequence record 20872 | 14320 with pRS_marker
GGAAGCATTTAATAGAACAGCATCGTAATATATGTGTACTTTGCAGTTATGACGCCAGATGGCAGTAGTG
GAAGATATTCTTTATTGAAAAATAGCTTGTCACCTTACGTACAATCTTGATCCGGAGCTTTTCTTTTTTT
GCCGATTAAGAATTAATTCGGTCGAAAAAAGAAAAGGAGAGGGCCAAGAGGGAGGGCATTGGTGACTATT
GAGCACGTGAGTATACGTGATTAAGCACACAAAGGCAGCTTGGAGTATGTCTGTTATTAATTTCACAGGT
AGTTCTGGTCCATTGGTGAAAGTTTGCGGCTTGCAGAGCACAGAGGCCGCAGAATGTGCTCTAGATTCCG
ATGCTGACTTGCTGGGTATTATATGTGTGCCCAATAGAAAGAGAACAATTGACCCGGTTATTGCAAGGAA
AATTTCAAGTCTTGTAAAAGCATATAAAAATAGTTCAGGCACTCCGAAATACTTGGTTGGCGTGTTTCGT
AATCAACCTAAGGAGGATGTTTTGGCTCTGGTCAATGATTACGGCATTGATATCGTCCAACTGCATGGAG
ATGAGTCGTGGCAAGAATACCAAGAGTTCCTCGGTTT
