>Addgene plasmid #14320 | pAG424GPD-EGFP-ccdB | addgene partial sequence | sequence record 20873 | 14320 with EXFP-R
TAGCCTTCGGGCATGGCGGACTTGAAGAAGTCGTGCTGCTTCATGTGGTCGGGGTAGCGGCTGAAGCACT
GCACGCCGTAGGTCAGGGTGGTCACGAGGGTGGGCCAGGGCACGGGCAGCTTGCCGGTGGTGCAGATGAA
CTTCAGGGTCAGCTTGCCGTAGGTGGCATCGCCCTCGCCCTCGCCGGACACGCTGAACTTGTGGCCGTTT
ACGTCGCCGTCCAGCTCGACCAGGATGGGCACCACCCCGGTGAACAGCTCCTCGCCCTTGCTCACCATTT
TGTCCCGGGGGATCCACTAGTTCTAGAATCCGTCGAAACTAAGTTCTGGTGTTTTAAAACTAAAAAAAAG
ACTAACTATAAAAGTAGAATTTAAGAAGTTTAAGAAATAGATTTACAGAATTACAATCAATACCTACCGT
CTTTATATACTTATTAGTCAAGTAGGGGAATAATTTCAGGGAACTGGTTTCAACCTTTTTTTTCAGCTTT
TTCCAAATCAGAGAGAGCAGAAGGTAATAGAAGGTGTAAGAAAATGAGATAGATACATGCGTGGGTCAAT
TGCCTTGTGTCATCATTTACTCCAGGCAGGTTGCATCACTCCATTGAGGTTGTGCCCGTTTTTTGCCTGT
TTGTGCCCCTGTTCTCTGTAGTTGCGC
